Addgene plasmid #118620: pMCh2007_pLenti_Syn_mChe-cdc42E7
Purpose: expression of mChe-tagged cdc42E7 under pSyn promoter for primary neurons
Depositing lab: Marina Chekulaeva. Depositing organization: Max-Delbrueck-Centrum fuer Molekulare Medizin (MDC). Publication: Alternative 3' UTRs direct localization of functionally diverse protein isoforms in neuronal compartments. Ciolli Mattioli C, Rom A, Franke V, Imami K, Arrey G, Terne M, Woehler A, Akalin A, Ulitsky I, Chekulaeva M. Nucleic Acids Res. 2018 Dec 22. pii: 5258023. doi: 10.1093/nar/gky1270. PubMed 30590745.
Backbone
  Vector backbone: pLenti.Syn(0.5).H2B-eGFP.W
  Backbone size w/o insert (bp): 7846
  Total vector size (bp): 10790
  Vector type: Mammalian Expression, Lentiviral
  Selectable markers: Bleomycin
Growth in bacteria
  Bacterial resistance: Ampicillin, 100 μg/mL
  Growth temperature: 37°C
  Growth strain: NEB Stable
  Copy number: Low Copy
Gene/Insert
  Gene/Insert name: cdc42E7
  Species: M. musculus (mouse)
  Insert size (bp): 1983
  Mutation: changed cagtctg to ggcataa (667 - 673 nt in 3'UTR) for shRNA resistance
  GenBank ID: NM_009861 NM_009861
  Entrez Gene: Cdc42
  Promoter: synapsin I (rat)
  Tag / fusion protein: mCherry (N terminal on insert)
  Cloning method: Gibson Cloning
  Sequencing primers: 5′ CGCACCACAAGAGGTGCAAGATAG; 3′ CAGGGAAGTAGCCTTGTGTGTG
Terms and licenses: Academic/Nonprofit Terms; Industry Terms: Not Available to Industry
How to cite: pMCh2007_pLenti_Syn_mChe-cdc42E7 was a gift from Marina Chekulaeva (Addgene plasmid # 118620 ; http://n2t.net/addgene:118620 ; RRID:Addgene_118620)
