[The description below was written by a language model from this plasmid's Addgene catalogue record and the feature table of its GenBank file.]
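Description:
pMCh2007_pLenti_Syn_mChe-cdc42E7 is a 10.8 kb HIV-1-based lentiviral transfer plasmid built on the pLenti.Syn(0.5).H2B-eGFP.W backbone and designed to express a fluorescently tagged mouse Cdc42 isoform in primary neurons. It is propagated in E. coli through a ColE1/pUC-type origin with ampicillin selection; the catalogue nonetheless lists it as low copy and specifies a recombination-tolerant strain, as is usual for LTR-containing vectors. An f1 origin is also present. Outside the viral genome, an SV40 early promoter/origin and a bacterial EM7 promoter drive the Sh ble gene, giving bleomycin/Zeocin resistance, followed by an SV40 polyadenylation signal.

Viral genomic RNA is transcribed in packaging cells from a CMV enhancer/promoter fused to a truncated 5' LTR. This is followed by the Psi packaging signal, the Rev response element for Rev-dependent nuclear export, and the cPPT/CTS, which aids nuclear import of the reverse-transcribed genome. A second truncated LTR and a bGH polyadenylation signal close the cassette.

According to the catalogue, the payload is driven by the rat synapsin I promoter, which restricts expression to neurons. The feature table does not annotate this promoter or the Cdc42 sequence, marking only the mCherry coding region. mCherry is fused to the N terminus of the roughly 2 kb cdc42E7 insert, which evidently includes its own 3' UTR, since a seven-nucleotide substitution there makes the transcript resistant to an shRNA. This suits the construct to rescue or replacement experiments after knockdown of endogenous Cdc42. The associated study examines how alternative 3' UTRs direct the localisation of protein isoforms to neuronal compartments.
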