LOCUS       Exported 10790 bp ds-DNA circular SYN 12-MAY-2021
DEFINITION  expression of mChe-tagged cdc42E7 under pSyn promoter for primary
            neurons.
ACCESSION   .
VERSION     .
KEYWORDS    pMCh2007_pLenti_Syn_mChe-cdc42E7
SOURCE      synthetic DNA construct
  ORGANISM  synthetic DNA construct
REFERENCE   1 (bases 1 to 10790)
  AUTHORS   Ciolli Mattioli C, Rom A, Franke V, Imami K, Arrey G, Terne M,
            Woehler A, Akalin A, Ulitsky I, Chekulaeva M
  TITLE     Alternative 3' UTRs direct localization of functionally diverse
            protein isoforms in neuronal compartments.
  JOURNAL   Nucleic Acids Res. 2018 Dec 22. pii: 5258023. doi:
            10.1093/nar/gky1270.
  PUBMED    30590745
REFERENCE   2 (bases 1 to 10790)
  AUTHORS   .
  TITLE     Direct Submission
  JOURNAL   Exported May 12, 2021 from SnapGene Server 1.1.58
            http://www.snapgene.com
FEATURES             Location/Qualifiers
     source          1..10790
                     /organism="synthetic DNA construct"
                     /mol_type="other DNA"
     primer_bind     complement(47..66)
                     /label=pRS-marker
                     /note="pRS vectors, use to sequence yeast selectable
                     marker"
     enhancer        238..617
                     /label=CMV enhancer
                     /note="human cytomegalovirus immediate early enhancer"
     promoter        619..817
                     /label=CMV promoter
                     /note="human cytomegalovirus (CMV) immediate early
                     promoter"
     primer_bind     772..792
                     /label=CMV-F
                     /note="Human CMV immediate early promoter, forward primer"
     LTR             835..1015
                     /label=5' LTR (truncated)
                     /note="truncated 5' long terminal repeat (LTR) from HIV-1"
     misc_feature    1062..1187
                     /label=HIV-1 Psi
                     /note="packaging signal of human immunodeficiency virus
                     type 1"
     misc_feature    1680..1913
                     /label=RRE
                     /note="The Rev response element (RRE) of HIV-1 allows for
                     Rev-dependent mRNA export from the nucleus to the
                     cytoplasm."
     CDS             2098..2142
                     /codon_start=1
                     /product="antigenic peptide corresponding to amino acids
                     655 to 669 of the HIV envelope protein gp41 (Lutje Hulsik
                     et al., 2013)"
                     /label=gp41 peptide
                     /note="recognized by the 2H10 single-chain llama nanobody"
                     /translation="KNEQELLELDKWASL"
     misc_feature    2440..2557
                     /label=cPPT/CTS
                     /note="central polypurine tract and central termination
                     sequence of HIV-1"
     CDS             3159..3866
                     /codon_start=1
                     /product="monomeric derivative of DsRed fluorescent protein
                     (Shaner et al., 2004)"
                     /label=mCherry
                     /note="mammalian codon-optimized"
                     /translation="MVSKGEEDNMAIIKEFMRFKVHMEGSVNGHEFEIEGEGEGRPYEG
                     TQTAKLKVTKGGPLPFAWDILSPQFMYGSKAYVKHPADIPDYLKLSFPEGFKWERVMNF
                     EDGGVVTVTQDSSLQDGEFIYKVKLRGTNFPSDGPVMQKKTMGWEASSERMYPEDGALK
                     GEIKQRLKLKDGGHYDAEVKTTYKAKKPVQLPGAYNVNIKLDITSHNEDYTIVEQYERA
                     EGRHSTGGMDELYK"
     primer_bind     complement(3304..3322)
                     /label=mCherry-R
                     /note="mCherry, reverse primer"
     primer_bind     3572..3591
                     /label=mCherry-F
                     /note="mCherry, forward primer"
     LTR             6595..6775
                     /label=5' LTR (truncated)
                     /note="truncated 5' long terminal repeat (LTR) from HIV-1"
     primer_bind     complement(6801..6818)
                     /label=BGH-rev
                     /note="Bovine growth hormone terminator, reverse primer.
                     Also called BGH reverse"
     polyA_signal    6807..7031
                     /label=bGH poly(A) signal
                     /note="bovine growth hormone polyadenylation signal"
     rep_origin      7077..7505
                     /direction=RIGHT
                     /label=f1 ori
                     /note="f1 bacteriophage origin of replication; arrow
                     indicates direction of (+) strand synthesis"
     primer_bind     complement(7164..7183)
                     /label=F1ori-R
                     /note="F1 origin, reverse primer"
     primer_bind     7374..7395
                     /label=F1ori-F
                     /note="F1 origin, forward primer"
     primer_bind     complement(7514..7534)
                     /label=pBABE 3'
                     /note="SV40 enhancer, reverse primer for pBABE vectors"
     promoter        7519..7848
                     /label=SV40 promoter
                     /note="SV40 enhancer and early promoter"
     rep_origin      7699..7834
                     /label=SV40 ori
                     /note="SV40 origin of replication"
     primer_bind     7761..7780
                     /label=SV40pro-F
                     /note="SV40 promoter/origin, forward primer"
     promoter        7896..7943
                     /label=EM7 promoter
                     /note="synthetic bacterial promoter "
     CDS             7962..8336
                     /codon_start=1
                     /gene="Sh ble from Streptoalloteichus hindustanus"
                     /product="antibiotic-binding protein"
                     /label=BleoR
                     /note="confers resistance to bleomycin, phleomycin, and
                     Zeocin(TM)"
                     /translation="MAKLTSAVPVLTARDVAGAVEFWTDRLGFSRDFVEDDFAGVVRDD
                     VTLFISAVQDQVVPDNTLAWVWVRGLDELYAEWSEVVSTNFRDASGPAMTEIGEQPWGR
                     EFALRDPAGNCVHFVAEEQD"
     polyA_signal    8466..8587
                     /label=SV40 poly(A) signal
                     /note="SV40 polyadenylation signal"
     primer_bind     complement(8503..8522)
                     /label=SV40pA-R
                     /note="SV40 polyA, reverse primer"
     primer_bind     8557..8576
                     /label=EBV-rev
                     /note="SV40 polyA terminator, reverse primer"
     primer_bind     complement(8636..8652)
                     /label=M13 rev
                     /note="common sequencing primer, one of multiple similar
                     variants"
     primer_bind     complement(8636..8652)
                     /label=M13 Reverse
                     /note="In lacZ gene. Also called M13-rev"
     primer_bind     complement(8649..8671)
                     /label=M13/pUC Reverse
                     /note="In lacZ gene"
     protein_bind    8660..8676
                     /label=lac operator
                     /bound_moiety="lac repressor encoded by lacI"
                     /note="The lac repressor binds to the lac operator to
                     inhibit transcription in E. coli. This inhibition can be
                     relieved by adding lactose or
                     isopropyl-beta-D-thiogalactopyranoside (IPTG)."
     promoter        complement(8684..8714)
                     /label=lac promoter
                     /note="promoter for the E. coli lac operon"
     protein_bind    8729..8750
                     /label=CAP binding site
                     /bound_moiety="E. coli catabolite activator protein"
                     /note="CAP binding activates transcription in the presence
                     of cAMP."
     primer_bind     complement(8867..8884)
                     /label=L4440
                     /note="L4440 vector, forward primer"
     rep_origin      complement(9038..9626)
                     /direction=LEFT
                     /label=ori
                     /note="high-copy-number ColE1/pMB1/pBR322/pUC origin of
                     replication"
     primer_bind     complement(9118..9137)
                     /label=pBR322ori-F
                     /note="pBR322 origin, forward primer"
     CDS             complement(9797..10657)
                     /codon_start=1
                     /gene="bla"
                     /product="beta-lactamase"
                     /label=AmpR
                     /note="confers resistance to ampicillin, carbenicillin, and
                     related antibiotics"
                     /translation="MSIQHFRVALIPFFAAFCLPVFAHPETLVKVKDAEDQLGARVGYI
                     ELDLNSGKILESFRPEERFPMMSTFKVLLCGAVLSRIDAGQEQLGRRIHYSQNDLVEYS
                     PVTEKHLTDGMTVRELCSAAITMSDNTAANLLLTTIGGPKELTAFLHNMGDHVTRLDRW
                     EPELNEAIPNDERDTTMPVAMATTLRKLLTGELLTLASRQQLIDWMEADKVAGPLLRSA
                     LPAGWFIADKSGAGERGSRGIIAALGPDGKPSRIVVIYTTGSQATMDERNRQIAEIGAS
                     LIKHW"
     primer_bind     10420..10439
                     /label=Amp-R
                     /note="Ampicillin resistance gene, reverse primer"
     promoter        complement(10658..10762)
                     /gene="bla"
                     /label=AmpR promoter
ORIGIN
        1 gtcgacggat cgggagatct cccgatcccc tatggtgcac tctcagtaca atctgctctg
       61 atgccgcata gttaagccag tatctgctcc ctgcttgtgt gttggaggtc gctgagtagt
      121 gcgcgagcaa aatttaagct acaacaaggc aaggcttgac cgacaattgc atgaagaatc
      181 tgcttagggt taggcgtttt gcgctgcttc gcgatgtacg ggccagatat acgcgttgac
      241 attgattatt gactagttat taatagtaat caattacggg gtcattagtt catagcccat
      301 atatggagtt ccgcgttaca taacttacgg taaatggccc gcctggctga ccgcccaacg
      361 acccccgccc attgacgtca ataatgacgt atgttcccat agtaacgcca atagggactt
      421 tccattgacg tcaatgggtg gagtatttac ggtaaactgc ccacttggca gtacatcaag
      481 tgtatcatat gccaagtacg ccccctattg acgtcaatga cggtaaatgg cccgcctggc
      541 attatgccca gtacatgacc ttatgggact ttcctacttg gcagtacatc tacgtattag
      601 tcatcgctat taccatggtg atgcggtttt ggcagtacat caatgggcgt ggatagcggt
      661 ttgactcacg gggatttcca agtctccacc ccattgacgt caatgggagt ttgttttggc
      721 accaaaatca acgggacttt ccaaaatgtc gtaacaactc cgccccattg acgcaaatgg
      781 gcggtaggcg tgtacggtgg gaggtctata taagcagcgc gttttgcctg tactgggtct
      841 ctctggttag accagatctg agcctgggag ctctctggct aactagggaa cccactgctt
      901 aagcctcaat aaagcttgcc ttgagtgctt caagtagtgt gtgcccgtct gttgtgtgac
      961 tctggtaact agagatccct cagacccttt tagtcagtgt ggaaaatctc tagcagtggc
     1021 gcccgaacag ggacttgaaa gcgaaaggga aaccagagga gctctctcga cgcaggactc
     1081 ggcttgctga agcgcgcacg gcaagaggcg aggggcggcg actggtgagt acgccaaaaa
     1141 ttttgactag cggaggctag aaggagagag atgggtgcga gagcgtcagt attaagcggg
     1201 ggagaattag atcgcgatgg gaaaaaattc ggttaaggcc agggggaaag aaaaaatata
     1261 aattaaaaca tatagtatgg gcaagcaggg agctagaacg attcgcagtt aatcctggcc
     1321 tgttagaaac atcagaaggc tgtagacaaa tactgggaca gctacaacca tcccttcaga
     1381 caggatcaga agaacttaga tcattatata atacagtagc aaccctctat tgtgtgcatc
     1441 aaaggataga gataaaagac accaaggaag ctttagacaa gatagaggaa gagcaaaaca
     1501 aaagtaagac caccgcacag caagcggccg ctgatcttca gacctggagg aggagatatg
     1561 agggacaatt ggagaagtga attatataaa tataaagtag taaaaattga accattagga
     1621 gtagcaccca ccaaggcaaa gagaagagtg gtgcagagag aaaaaagagc agtgggaata
     1681 ggagctttgt tccttgggtt cttgggagca gcaggaagca ctatgggcgc agcgtcaatg
     1741 acgctgacgg tacaggccag acaattattg tctggtatag tgcagcagca gaacaatttg
     1801 ctgagggcta ttgaggcgca acagcatctg ttgcaactca cagtctgggg catcaagcag
     1861 ctccaggcaa gaatcctggc tgtggaaaga tacctaaagg atcaacagct cctggggatt
     1921 tggggttgct ctggaaaact catttgcacc actgctgtgc cttggaatgc tagttggagt
     1981 aataaatctc tggaacagat ttggaatcac acgacctgga tggagtggga cagagaaatt
     2041 aacaattaca caagcttaat acactcctta attgaagaat cgcaaaacca gcaagaaaag
     2101 aatgaacaag aattattgga attagataaa tgggcaagtt tgtggaattg gtttaacata
     2161 acaaattggc tgtggtatat aaaattattc ataatgatag taggaggctt ggtaggttta
     2221 agaatagttt ttgctgtact ttctatagtg aatagagtta ggcagggata ttcaccatta
     2281 tcgtttcaga cccacctccc aaccccgagg ggacccgaca ggcccgaagg aatagaagaa
     2341 gaaggtggag agagagacag agacagatcc attcgattag tgaacggatc ggcactgcgt
     2401 gcgccaattc tgcagacaaa tggcagtatt catccacaat tttaaaagaa aaggggggat
     2461 tggggggtac agtgcagggg aaagaatagt agacataata gcaacagaca tacaaactaa
     2521 agaattacaa aaacaaatta caaaaattca aaattttcgg gtttattaca gggacagcag
     2581 agatccagtt tggttaatta acaagtatct gggaagggta acaatgcaag ttagcctgag
     2641 gatttaggag gaggctgaaa aacagagtag gagccttact acgggtccag accctacgga
     2701 caagaacccc cactcccact ccccaaattg cgcattccct cccccatcag agggggaggg
     2761 gaagaggatg cagcgcggcg cggcgcgtgc gcactgtcgg atttagtacc gcggacagag
     2821 ccttcgcccc cgctgccggc gcgcgccacc acctccccag caccaaaggc gggctgacgt
     2881 cactctccag ccctccccaa actcccctac ctcaccgcct tggtcgcgtc cgtgcagcgg
     2941 tgagtccagt cgggccgcac cacaagaggt gcaagatagg ggggtgcagg cgcgaccata
     3001 cgctctgcgg cggcagagcc tcagcgctgc ctcagtctgc agcgggcagc agaggagtcg
     3061 cgtcgtgcca gagagcgccg ccgtgctcct gagccccttg cgctccgccc ccgcggccca
     3121 ccgacccact gccccttgga tctcgaggga attctaccat ggtgagcaag ggcgaggagg
     3181 ataacatggc catcatcaag gagttcatgc gcttcaaggt gcacatggag ggctccgtga
     3241 acggccacga gttcgagatc gagggcgagg gcgagggccg cccctacgag ggcacccaga
     3301 ccgccaagct gaaggtgacc aagggtggcc ccctgccctt cgcctgggac atcctgtccc
     3361 ctcagttcat gtacggctcc aaggcctacg tgaagcaccc cgccgacatc cccgactact
     3421 tgaagctgtc cttccccgag ggcttcaagt gggagcgcgt gatgaacttc gaggacggcg
     3481 gcgtggtgac cgtgacccag gactcctccc tgcaggacgg cgagttcatc tacaaggtga
     3541 agctgcgcgg caccaacttc ccctccgacg gccccgtaat gcagaagaag accatgggct
     3601 gggaggcctc ctccgagcgg atgtaccccg aggacggcgc cctgaagggc gagatcaagc
     3661 agaggctgaa gctgaaggac ggcggccact acgacgctga ggtcaagacc acctacaagg
     3721 ccaagaagcc cgtgcagctg cccggcgcct acaacgtcaa catcaagttg gacatcacct
     3781 cccacaacga ggactacacc atcgtggaac agtacgaacg cgccgagggc cgccactcca
     3841 ccggcggcat ggacgagctg tacaagatgc agacaattaa gtgtgttgtt gttggtgatg
     3901 gtgctgttgg taaaacatgt ctcctgatat cctacacaac aaacaaattc ccatcggaat
     3961 atgtaccaac tgtttttgac aactatgcag tcacagttat gattggtgga gagccataca
     4021 ctcttggact ttttgatact gcagggcaag aggattatga cagactacga ccgctaagtt
     4081 atccacagac agatgttttt ctagtatgtt tctcagtggt ctctccatcc tcatttgaaa
     4141 atgtgaaaga aaagtgggtg cctgagataa ctcaccactg tccaaagact cctttcttgc
     4201 ttgttgggac ccaaattgat ctcagagatg acccctctac tattgagaaa cttgccaaga
     4261 acaaacagaa gcctattact ccagagactg ctgaaaagct ggcgcgggat ctgaaggctg
     4321 tcaagtatgt ggagtgctcc gccctcacac agaaaggcct aaagaatgtg tttgatgaag
     4381 caatattggc tgccctggag cctccagaac cgaagaagag ccgcaggtgt gtgctgctat
     4441 gaacgcatct ccagagccct ttctgcacag ctggtgttgt cgtcatacta aaagcaatgt
     4501 ttaaatcaaa ctaaagatta aaaattaaaa tttgtttctg caataatgac aaacgccctg
     4561 cacctaccca catgcactca tgtgagacaa ggcccattag tatggcccct ccttgccctt
     4621 ccagtaatag ttaattttga ataattatgt attgtctgaa aagcaatgag tgctagtttt
     4681 tgttttcttt gtttaaaaaa aaaaacaaaa atccccacaa acgtttgttg tttttttgtt
     4741 taaaagcaag catgcttgta ttgactgtaa cagactaatt cagattgtca aagctgctcc
     4801 ctggttccat tttggagagt aatctggggc atcttcgtgt cttctgtttt gttttgtttt
     4861 gtttttcctc aacccttctc tccttttggg gtgtgtatgg ggttgtttct tagacttgta
     4921 ttttaaaatt tgttaaccat aggacagcct gtggggagga ggacagagta tttccacatt
     4981 ccactcccta ggtctagttt agcaaacgtg tccccacctg gtgctcttag gaaggagtat
     5041 agaaacgcct cgattaacaa cgtattcctt cttgaaagtt gccttttctc tccacctctg
     5101 agtgggtcgg cataatgatg gaactcatga aggtgggtgg acgctgtctc acccctcttt
     5161 ctaggatgca ctctatatgt gactgtgact ttcaagggta tttgtttgcc atttcctgat
     5221 ttagggaggg gaataatttc taacttcttt cattgataaa tgaaaagtat tgcacctttg
     5281 aaatacacca aatggattga gttcctaatt aaaaaaagtt cttttgcccc tgtcagtcat
     5341 tttcttacat gcttagcaca gattcacaac tcactgtgta gtgttcctag attcagccga
     5401 agacctggta cctagggttc ctaacgggat ggtgttagga aacacatcat ggctgatgat
     5461 tgccatctcc tttcaggtga tgaggtcaca ggcctgcttc cttaagaagc tatgagcatg
     5521 gggtggggag catactttta accaacatgg ggaccagtca gggctatccc tttttttctt
     5581 ccatgcctat gaggaacctt tgaacaactg gctgaagctt tcgcaagaaa aatggcgaga
     5641 gcctcatgat tctttataag tgttaataga gactttatca gattattttg tttgcaggtt
     5701 ccagttttta aaaaatgttt aggtaatctc cttccccagt cctgatcttg tggattcgtt
     5761 agtgtcgaac caatgctttc ttgtgtctca actctttgta tatgaattct tttcagatgt
     5821 attaaacaaa caaaaccctt cacaagtgag gtttaaacat cgattgattt acggcgctaa
     5881 ggatgactct ggtcagagat acctggcctg gtctggacac agtgcccgtg tcggagccgc
     5941 gcgagatatg gcccgcgctg gagtttcaat accggagatc atgcaagctg gtggctggac
     6001 caatgtaaat attgtcatga actatatccg taacctggat agtgaaacag gggcaatggt
     6061 gcgcctgctg gaagatggcg atggaccggt gacctagaaa aacatggagc aatcacaagt
     6121 agcaatacag cagctaccaa tgctgattgt gcctggctag aagcacaaga ggaggaggag
     6181 gtgggttttc cagtcacacc tcaggtacct ttaagaccaa tgacttacaa ggcagctgta
     6241 gatcttagcc actttttaaa agaaaagggg ggactggaag ggctaattca ctcccaacga
     6301 agacaagata tccttgatct gtggatctac cacacacaag gctacttccc tgattggcag
     6361 aactacacac cagggccagg gatcagatat ccactgacct ttggatggtg ctacaagcta
     6421 gtaccagttg agcaagagaa ggtagaagaa gccaatgaag gagagaacac ccgcttgtta
     6481 caccctgtga gcctgcatgg gatggatgac ccggagagag aagtattaga gtggaggttt
     6541 gacagccgcc tagcatttca tcacatggcc cgagagctgc atccggactg tactgggtct
     6601 ctctggttag accagatctg agcctgggag ctctctggct aactagggaa cccactgctt
     6661 aagcctcaat aaagcttgcc ttgagtgctt caagtagtgt gtgcccgtct gttgtgtgac
     6721 tctggtaact agagatccct cagacccttt tagtcagtgt ggaaaatctc tagcagggcc
     6781 cgtttaaacc cgctgatcag cctcgactgt gccttctagt tgccagccat ctgttgtttg
     6841 cccctccccc gtgccttcct tgaccctgga aggtgccact cccactgtcc tttcctaata
     6901 aaatgaggaa attgcatcgc attgtctgag taggtgtcat tctattctgg ggggtggggt
     6961 ggggcaggac agcaaggggg aggattggga agacaatagc aggcatgctg gggatgcggt
     7021 gggctctatg gcttctgagg cggaaagaac cagctggggc tctagggggt atccccnnnn
     7081 nnnnnnnnnn nnnnnnnnnn nnnnnnnnnn nnnnnnnnnn nnnnnnnnnn nnnnnnnnnn
     7141 nnnnnnnnnn nnnnnnnnnn nnnnnnnnnn nnnnnnnnnn nnnnnnnnnn nnnnnnnnnn
     7201 cnnnnnnnnn nnnnnnnnnn nnnnnnnnnn nnnnnnnnnn nnnnnnnnnn nnnnnnnnnn
     7261 nnnnnnnnnn nnnnnnnnnn nnnnnnnnnn nnannnnnnn nnnnnnnnnn nnnnnnnnnn
     7321 nnnnnnnnnn nnnnnnnnnn nncctttgac gttggagtcc acgttcttta atagtggact
     7381 cttgttccaa actggaacaa cactcaaccc tatctcggtc tattcttttg atttataagg
     7441 gattttgccg atttcggcct attggttaaa aaatgagctg atttaacaaa aatttaacgc
     7501 gaattaattc tgtggaatgt gtgtcagtta gggtgtggaa agtccccagg ctccccagca
     7561 ggcagaagta tgcaaagcat gcatctcaat tagtcagcaa ccaggtgtgg aaagtcccca
     7621 ggctccccag caggcagaag tatgcaaagc atgcatctca attagtcagc aaccatagtc
     7681 ccgcccctaa ctccgcccat cccgccccta actccgccca gttccgccca ttctccgccc
     7741 catggctgac taattttttt tatttatgca gaggccgagg ccgcctctgc ctctgagcta
     7801 ttccagaagt agtgaggagg cttttttgga ggcctaggct tttgcaaaaa gctcccggga
     7861 gcttgtatat ccattttcgg atctgatcag cacgtgttga caattaatca tcggcatagt
     7921 atatcggcat agtataatac gacaaggtga ggaactaaac catggccaag ttgaccagtg
     7981 ccgttccggt gctcaccgcg cgcgacgtcg ccggagcggt cgagttctgg accgaccggc
     8041 tcgggttctc ccgggacttc gtggaggacg acttcgccgg tgtggtccgg gacgacgtga
     8101 ccctgttcat cagcgcggtc caggaccagg tggtgccgga caacaccctg gcctgggtgt
     8161 gggtgcgcgg cctggacgag ctgtacgccg agtggtcgga ggtcgtgtcc acgaacttcc
     8221 gggacgcctc cgggccggcc atgaccgaga tcggcgagca gccgtggggg cgggagttcg
     8281 ccctgcgcga cccggccggc aactgcgtgc acttcgtggc cgaggagcag gactgacacg
     8341 tgctacgaga tttcgattcc accgccgcct tctatgaaag gttgggcttc ggaatcgttt
     8401 tccgggacgc cggctggatg atcctccagc gcggggatct catgctggag ttcttcgccc
     8461 accccaactt gtttattgca gcttataatg gttacaaata aagcaatagc atcacaaatt
     8521 tcacaaataa agcatttttt tcactgcatt ctagttgtgg tttgtccaaa ctcatcaatg
     8581 tatcttatca tgtctgtata ccgtcgacct ctagctagag cttggcgtaa tcatggtcat
     8641 agctgtttcc tgtgtgaaat tgttatccgc tcacaattcc acacaacata cgagccggaa
     8701 gcataaagtg taaagcctgg ggtgcctaat gagtgagcta actcacatta attgcgttgc
     8761 gctcactgcc cgctttccag tcgggaaacc tgtcgtgcca gctgcattaa tgaatcggcc
     8821 aacgcgcggg gagaggcggt ttgcgtattg ggcgctcttc cgcttcctcg ctcactgact
     8881 cgctgcgctc ggtcgttcgg ctgcggcgag cggtatcagc tcactcaaag gcggtaatac
     8941 ggttatccac agaatcaggg gataacgcag gaaagaacat gtgagcaaaa ggccagcaaa
     9001 aggccaggaa ccgtaaaaag gccgcgttgc tggcgttttt ccataggctc cgcccccctg
     9061 acgagcatca caaaaatcga cgctcaagtc agaggtggcg aaacccgaca ggactataaa
     9121 gataccaggc gtttccccct ggaagctccc tcgtgcgctc tcctgttccg accctgccgc
     9181 ttaccggata cctgtccgcc tttctccctt cgggaagcgt ggcgctttct catagctcac
     9241 gctgtaggta tctcagttcg gtgtaggtcg ttcgctccaa gctgggctgt gtgcacgaac
     9301 cccccgttca gcccgaccgc tgcgccttat ccggtaacta tcgtcttgag tccaacccgg
     9361 taagacacga cttatcgcca ctggcagcag ccactggtaa caggattagc agagcgaggt
     9421 atgtaggcgg tgctacagag ttcttgaagt ggtggcctaa ctacggctac actagaagaa
     9481 cagtatttgg tatctgcgct ctgctgaagc cagttacctt cggaaaaaga gttggtagct
     9541 cttgatccgg caaacaaacc accgctggta gcggtggttt ttttgtttgc aagcagcaga
     9601 ttacgcgcag aaaaaaagga tctcaagaag atcctttgat cttttctacg gggtctgacg
     9661 ctcagtggaa cgaaaactca cgttaaggga ttttggtcat gagattatca aaaaggatct
     9721 tcacctagat ccttttaaat taaaaatgaa gttttaaatc aatctaaagt atatatgagt
     9781 aaacttggtc tgacagttac caatgcttaa tcagtgaggc acctatctca gcgatctgtc
     9841 tatttcgttc atccatagtt gcctgactcc ccgtcgtgta gataactacg atacgggagg
     9901 gcttaccatc tggccccagt gctgcaatga taccgcgaga cccacgctca ccggctccag
     9961 atttatcagc aataaaccag ccagccggaa gggccgagcg cagaagtggt cctgcaactt
    10021 tatccgcctc catccagtct attaattgtt gccgggaagc tagagtaagt agttcgccag
    10081 ttaatagttt gcgcaacgtt gttgccattg ctacaggcat cgtggtgtca cgctcgtcgt
    10141 ttggtatggc ttcattcagc tccggttccc aacgatcaag gcgagttaca tgatccccca
    10201 tgttgtgcaa aaaagcggtt agctccttcg gtcctccgat cgttgtcaga agtaagttgg
    10261 ccgcagtgtt atcactcatg gttatggcag cactgcataa ttctcttact gtcatgccat
    10321 ccgtaagatg cttttctgtg actggtgagt actcaaccaa gtcattctga gaatagtgta
    10381 tgcggcgacc gagttgctct tgcccggcgt caatacggga taataccgcg ccacatagca
    10441 gaactttaaa agtgctcatc attggaaaac gttcttcggg gcgaaaactc tcaaggatct
    10501 taccgctgtt gagatccagt tcgatgtaac ccactcgtgc acccaactga tcttcagcat
    10561 cttttacttt caccagcgtt tctgggtgag caaaaacagg aaggcaaaat gccgcaaaaa
    10621 agggaataag ggcgacacgg aaatgttgaa tactcatact cttccttttt caatattatt
    10681 gaagcattta tcagggttat tgtctcatga gcggatacat atttgaatgt atttagaaaa
    10741 ataaacaaat aggggttccg cgcacatttc cccgaaaagt gccacctgac
//
